>Addgene plasmid #159084 | pMSR:MSMEG_0760:Dendra | addgene full sequence | sequence record 316079 | Addgene NGS Result
TGATAGAGTTTGTCCTCCCTATCAGTGATAGATAGGCTTAAGGAGTAATACGACTCACTATAGGGAGAAG
GAGGCCATTATGTCGGCTGACTTCGGACTGGACCCGCGCCGCACGGACCCGAAATACCACAGCGAGCACG
GCGGCTTCCCCGTGTTCGAGGCCGCCGAGCCCGGGCCGGGATTCGGCCGTTTCCTCACCGCGATGCGCCG
CGCGCAGGATCTCGCGGTCTCGGCCGACCCGGACGCCGCCACGTGGGACAAGGCCGCCGACCTGGTCGAG
GAACTGGTTGCGCTGCTCGATCCCTACGAGGCGGGCGAGGGCGTCGGGCCGGCCAATCGCGTCCCGGAAC
TGCCCGGCGCGGGCAGCCTGCTGGCGCCACCCTGGACGGTCGAGAAGTTCGAGGCCGACGAGGTGCTGCT
GACCGTGCAGTTCAGTCGTTTCCACGTGGGCGGCAACTACGCCGTCCACGGCGGCGTGCTGCCCATGCTT
TTCGACTCGCTGTTCGGCATGTGTATCCACGCGGCCGGACGCCCCATCAGCCGCACGGCCTTCCTGCACG
TCGATTACCGCGCCGTGACGCCGATCGACACCCCGCTGCAGGCGCGCGGGTGGATCCGTGAGGCCGAGGG
ACGCAAGGCCTTTGTCAACGCCGAGCTGCGCGACGGTGAGGGCAAGCTCCTCGCCGAGGCCAACGGCCTG
ATGATCATGCTGCTGCCCGGACAGCCCAAGCTTGGTGCGGCCGCGGGCAACACGCCTGGCATCAATCTGA
TCAAGGAGGACATGCGTGTCAAGGTGCATATGGAGGGCAACGTGAACGGTCACGCCTTCGTGATCGAGGG
GGAGGGTAAGGGTAAGCCTTACGAAGGGACCCAGACCGCCAACCTCACCGTCAAGGAGGGCGCCCCTCTC
CCATTCTCGTACGATATCCTCACTACCGCGGTGCATTACGGGAACCGCGTGTTCACCAAGTACCCCGAGG
ATATCCCTGACTACTTCAAGCAGAGCTTCCCGGAGGGATACTCCTGGGAGCGGACGATGACCTTCGAAGA
CAAGGGTATCTGTACGATCCGCAGCGACATCTCGCTGGAAGGGGACTGTTTCTTCCAGAACGTCCGTTTC
AAGGGGACCAACTTTCCGCCGAACGGCCCGGTCATGCAGAAGAAGACCCTCAAGTGGGAGCCGAGCACGG
AGAAGCTGCACGTTCGGGACGGCCTCCTGGTCGGCAACATCAACATGGCGCTGCTGCTGGAAGGCGGCGG
CCACTACCTATGCGACTTCAAGACCACGTACAAAGCGAAGAAGGTCGTCCAGCTGCCCGACGCGCACTTC
GTGGACCACCGCATCGAAATCCTGGGGAACGATTCGGACTACAACAAGGTCAAGTTGTACGAGCACGCTG
TGGCACGCTATAGCCCGCTCCCGTCGCAGGTCTGGTTCGAAGGCGGCGGCGGGGAGAACCTGTATTTCCA
GGACTACAAGGACGACGACGACAAGTGATTTAAATAACCCCTTGGGGCCTCTAAACGGGTCTTGAGGGGT
TTTTTGTTAACTAGCGTACGATCGAATTCCTGCAGCTCACGGTAACTGATGCCGTATTTGCAGTACCAGC
GTACGGCCCACAGAATGATGTCACGCTGAAAATGCCGGCCTTTGAATGGGTTCATGTGCAGCTCCATCAG
CAAAAGGGGATGATAAGTTTATCACCACCGACTATTTGCAACAGTGCCGTTGATCGTGCTATGATCGACT
GATGTCATCAGCGGTGGAGTGCAATGTCGTGCAATACGAATGGCGAAAAGCCGAGCTCATCGGTCAGCTT
CTCAACCTTGGGGTTACCCCCGGCGGTGTGCTGCTGGTCCACAGCTCCTTCCGTAGCGTCCGGCCCCTCG
AAGATGGGCCACTTGGACTGATCGAGGCCCTGCGTGCTACGCTGGGTCCGGGAGGGACGCTCGTCATGCC
CTCGTGGTCAGGTCTGGACGACGAGCCGTTCGATCCTGCCACGTCGCCCGTTACACCGGACCTTGGAGTT
GTCTCTGACACATTCTGGCGCCTGCCAAATGTAAAGCGCAGCGCCCATCCATTTGCCTTTGCGGCAGCGG
GGCCACAGGCAGAGCAGATCATCTCTGATCCATTGCCCCTGCCACCTTACTCGCCTGCAAGCCCGGTCGC
CCGTGTCCATGAACTCGATGGGCAGGTACTTCTCCTCGGCGTGGGACACGATGCCAACACGACGCTGCAT
CTTGCCGAGTTGATGGCAAAGGTTCCCTATGGGGTGCCGAGACACTGCACCATTCTTCAGGATGGCAAGT
TGGTACGCGTCGATTATCTCGAGAATGACCACTGCTGTGAGCGCTTTGCCTTGGCGGACAGGTGGCTCAA
GGAGAAGAGCCTTCAGAAGGAAGGTCCAGTCGGTCATGCCTTTGCTCGGTTGATCCGCTCCCGCGACATT
GTGGCGACAGCCCTGGGTCAACTGGGCCGAGATCCGTTGATCTTCCTGCATCCGCCAGAGGCGGGATGCG
AAGAATGCGATGCCGCTCGCCAGTCGATTGGCTGAGCTCATGAGCGGAGAACGAGATGACGTTGGAGGGG
CAAGGTCGCGCTGATTGCTGGGGCAACACGGGGGATCCACTAGTTCCATGAGCGTCAGACCCCGTAGAAA
AGATCAAAGGATCTTCTTGAGATCCTTTTTTTCTGCGCGTAATCTGCTGCTTGCAAACAAAAAAACCACC
GCTACCAGCGGTGGTTTGTTTGCCGGATCAAGAGCTACCAACTCTTTTTCCGAAGGTAACTGGCTTCAGC
AGAGCGCAGATACCAAATACTGTCCTTCTAGTGTAGCCGTAGTTAGGCCACCACTTCAAGAACTCTGTAG
CACCGCCTACATACCTCGCTCTGCTAATCCTGTTACCAGTGGCTGCTGCCAGTGGCGATAAGTCGTGTCT
TACCGGGTTGGACTCAAGACGATAGTTACCGGATAAGGCGCAGCGGTCGGGCTGAACGGGGGGTTCGTGC
ACACAGCCCAGCTTGGAGCGAACGACCTACACCGAACTGAGATACCTACAGCGTGAGCTATGAGAAAGCG
CCACGCTTCCCGAGGGGAGAAAGGCGGACAGGTATCCGGTAAGCGGCAGGGTCGGAACAGGAGAGCGCAC
GAGGGAGCTTCCAGGGGGAAACGCCTGGTATCTTTATAGTCCTGTCGGGTTTCGCCACCTCTGACTTGAG
CGTCGATTTTTGTGATGCTCGTCAGGGGGGCGGAGCCTATGGAAAAACGCCAGCAACGCGGCCTTTTTAC
GGTTCCTGGCCTTTTGCTGGCCTTTTGCTCACATGTTCTTTCCTGCGTTATCCCCTGATTCTGTGGATAA
CCGTATTACCGCCTTTGAGTGAGCTGATACCGCTCGCCGCAGCCGAACGACCGAGCGCAACGCGTGCGGC
CGCGGTACCCGGGGATCCTCTAGAGTCGACCACCAAGGGCACCATCTCTGCTTGGGCCACCCCGTTGGCC
GCAGCCAGCTCGCTGAGAGCCGTGAACGACAGGGCGAACGCCAGCCCGCCGACGGCGAGGGTTCCGACCG
CTGCAACTCCCGGTGCAACCTTGTCCCGGTCTATTCTCTTCACTGCACCAGCTCCAATCTGGTGTGAATG
CCCCTCGTCTGTTCGCGCAGGCGGGGGGCTCTATTCGTTTGTCAGCATCGAAAGTAGCCAGATCAGGGAT
GCGTTGCAACCGCGTATGCCCAGGTCAGAAGAGTCGCACAAGAGTTGCAGACCCCTGGAAAGAAAAATGG
CCAGAGGGCGAAAACACCCTCTGACCAGCGGAGCGGGCGACGGGAATCGAACCCGCGTAGCTAGTTTGGA
AGAATGGGTGTCTGCCGACCACATATGGGCCGGTCAAGATAGGTTTTTACCCCCTCTCGGCTGCATCCTC
TAAGTGGAAAGAAATTGCAGGTCGTAGAAGCGCGTTGAAGCCTGAGAGTTGCACAGGAGTTGCAACCCGG
TAGCCTTGTTCACGACGAGAGGAGACCTAGTTGGCACGTCGCGGATGGGGATCGCTGAAGACTCAGCGCA
GCGGGAGGATCCAAGCCTCATACGTCAACCCGCAGGACGGTGTGAGGTACTACGCGCTGCAGACCTACGA
CAACAAGATGGACGCCGAAGCCTGGCTCGCGGGCGAGAAGCGGCTCATCGAGATGGAGACCTGGACCCCT
CCACAGGACCGGGCGAAGAAGGCAGCCGCCAGCGCCATCACGCTGGAGGAGTACACCCGGAAGTGGCTCG
TGGAGCGCGACCTCGCAGACGGCACCAGGGATCTGTACAGCGGGCACGCGGAGCGCCGCATCTACCCGGT
GCTAGGTGAAGTGGCGGTCACAGAGATGACGCCAGCTCTGGTGCGTGCGTGGTGGGCCGGGATGGGTAGG
AAGCACCCGACTGCCCGCCGGCATGCCTACAACGTCCTCCGGGCGGTGATGAACACAGCGGTCGAGGACA
AGCTGATCGCAGAGAACCCGTGCCGGATCGAGCAGAAGGCAGCCGATGAGCGCGACGTAGAGGCGCTGAC
GCCTGAGGAGCTGGACATCGTCGCCGCTGAGATCTTCGAGCACTACCGGATCGCGGCATACATCCTGGCG
TGGACGAGCCTCCGGTTCGGAGAGCTGATCGAGCTTCGCCGCAAGGACATCGTGGACGACGGCATGACGA
TGAAGCTCCGGGTGCGCCGTGGCGCTTCCCGCGTGGGGAACAAGATCGTCGTTGGCAACGCCAAGACCGT
CCGGTCGAAGCGTCCTGTGACGGTTCCGCCTCACGTCGCGGAGATGATCCGAGCGCACATGAAGGACCGT
ACGAAGATGAACAAGGGCCCCGAGGCATTCCTGGTGACCACGACGCAGGGCAACCGGCTGTCGAAGTCCG
CGTTCACCAAGTCGCTGAAGCGTGGCTACGCCAAGATCGGTCGGCCGGAACTCCGCATCCACGACCTCCG
CGCTGTCGGCGCTACGTTCGCCGCTCAGGCAGGTGCGACGACCAAGGAGCTGATGGCCCGTCTCGGTCAC
ACGACTCCTAGGATGGCGATGAAGTACCAGATGGCGTCTGAGGCCCGCGACGAGGCTATCGCTGAGGCGA
TGTCCAAGCTGGCCAAGACCTCCTGAAACGCAAAAAGCCCCCCTCCCAAGGACACTGAGTCCTAAAGAGG
GGGGTTTCTTGTCAGTACGCGAAGAACCACGCCTGGCCGCGAGCGCCAGCACCGCCGCTCTGTGCGGAGA
CCTGGGCACCAGCCCCGCCGCCGCCAGGAGCATTGCCGTTCCCGCCAGAAATCTAGACGGTGACCACAAC
GCGCCCGCTTTGATCGGGGACGTCGAAATATTGGATCGTCGGCACCGTCACGGCCGTGGGAGGCGGCACG
ATCCGCGACGTGATGATCGGCCGCATCCCCACGGTGCTGCGCAGTGAGCTCTACGCCATCCCGGCGTTGA
TCTGTGCGTTCGCACGCACAGGCCCGGTGTGAGAAGGGTCTCTGACGAGCGGGAGAACTCCCTATCAG
Features (pLannotate 1.2.2; 13 found; start..end, strand, type, name):
     15..32      +  promoter       tight TRE promoter (fragment): Tet-responsive promoter PTight, consisting of seven tet operator sequences followed by the minimal CMV promoter
     46..64      +  promoter       T7 promoter: promoter for bacteriophage T7 RNA polymerase
    749..1435    +  CDS            Dendra2: Dendra2 is a photoconvertible green fluorescent protein published in 2006, derived from Dendronephthya sp.. It has high acid sensitivity.
   1475..1495    +  CDS            FLAG (fragment): FLAG® epitope tag, followed by an enterokinase cleavage site
   1504..1546    +  terminator     T7 terminator (fragment): transcription terminator for bacteriophage T7 RNA polymerase
   1752..2552    +  CDS            ApmR: aminoglycoside 3-N-acetyltransferase type IV ; aac(3)IV; confers resistance to apramycin (Paget and Davies, 1996)
   2619..2636    -  misc_feature   MCS (fragment): pBluescript multiple cloning site
   2677..3265    +  rep_origin     ori: high-copy-number ColE1/pMB1/pBR322/pUC origin of replication
   3433..3461    +  misc_feature   MCS (fragment): pUC18/19 multiple cloning site
   4021..5133    +  CDS            33: VINT_BPML5 - Also known as int. Protein inferred from homology: Swiss-Prot protein existence level 3. Integrase is necessary for integration of the phage into the host genome by site-specific recombination. From Mycobacterium phage L5 (Mycobacteriophage L5).
   5195..5299    -  CDS            32 (fragment): VG32_BPML5 - Protein predicted: Swiss-Prot protein existence level 4. From Mycobacterium phage L5 (Mycobacteriophage L5).
   5355..5459    +  CDS            Y4104_STRCO (fragment): Protein inferred from homology: Swiss-Prot protein existence level 3. From Streptomyces coelicolor (strain ATCC BAA-471 / A3(2) / M145).
   5517..8       +  promoter       tight TRE promoter (fragment) (across the origin): Tet-responsive promoter PTight, consisting of seven tet operator sequences followed by the minimal CMV promoter
