[The description below was written by a language model from this plasmid's Addgene catalogue record and pLannotate feature annotations shown in this document.]
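Description:
pMSR:MSMEG_0760:Dendra is an E. coli–mycobacteria shuttle construct built on the pMSR:Dendra backbone, catalogued both as a bacterial expression plasmid and as an integrating mycobacterial vector targeting the phage L5 attachment site. In E. coli it replicates as a high-copy plasmid from a ColE1/pUC-type origin and is selected with apramycin through the aac(3)IV acetyltransferase gene. It has no annotated mycobacterial replication origin. Instead it carries the mycobacteriophage L5 integrase gene (with a neighbouring fragment of L5 gene 32), which mediates site-specific recombination into the mycobacterial chromosome and so gives stable, single-copy maintenance.

The payload is the M. smegmatis open reading frame MSMEG_0760, inserted by ligation-independent cloning and fused at its C terminus through a Gly-Ala linker to Dendra2, a green-to-red photoconvertible fluorescent protein, followed by a single FLAG epitope. The feature table does not annotate the insert itself, but the unannotated gap between the promoter region and Dendra2 is where it would lie. The record names the promoter as pmycTetO, a tet operator–containing mycobacterial promoter. The short "tight TRE" fragments called by the annotation software most likely reflect these tet operator sequences rather than a mammalian promoter. A T7 promoter sits immediately downstream of them and a partial T7 terminator follows the FLAG tag, so the same fusion can be transcribed by T7 RNA polymerase in suitable E. coli strains, which is the stated purpose. The record does not describe the function of MSMEG_0760. The construct comes from a mycobacterial systems resource, and its design suits protein localisation imaging and FLAG-based detection or purification of the fusion.
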