Addgene plasmid #159084: pMSR:MSMEG_0760:Dendra
Purpose: T7 expression of C-term fluorescent fusion in E. coli
Depositing lab: Keith Derbyshire & Joseph Wade. Depositing organization: Wadsworth Center, New York State Department of Health. Publication: A Mycobacterial Systems Resource for the Research Community. Judd JA, Canestrari J, Clark R, Joseph A, Lapierre P, Lasek-Nesselquist E, Mir M, Palumbo M, Smith C, Stone M, Upadhyay A, Wirth SE, Dedrick RM, Meier CG, Russell DA, Dills A, Dove E, Kester J, Wolf ID, Zhu J, Rubin ER, Fortune S, Hatfull GF, Gray TA, Wade JT, Derbyshire KM. mBio. 2021 Mar 2;12(2). pii: mBio.02401-20. doi: 10.1128/mBio.02401-20. PubMed 33653882.
Backbone
  Vector backbone: pMSR:Dendra
  Vector type: Bacterial Expression ; Integrating Mycobacterial Expression Vector attL5
Growth in bacteria
  Bacterial resistance: Apramycin, 25 μg/mL
  Growth temperature: 37°C
  Growth strain: DH5alpha
  Copy number: High Copy
Gene/Insert
  Gene/Insert name: MSMEG_0760
  Species: M. smegmatis
  Promoter: pmycTetO
  Tag / fusion protein: Gly-Ala Linker/Dendra2/1x Flag Tag (C terminal on insert)
  Cloning method: Ligation Independent Cloning
  Sequencing primers: 5′ TGATAGAGTTTGTCCTCCCTATCAG; 3′ TCCATATGCACCTTGACACG
Terms and licenses: Academic/Nonprofit Terms; Industry Terms: Not Available to Industry
Depositor comments: NCBI reference sequence: CP000480.1. 5' cloning site: Ase1, destroyed during cloning. 3' cloning site: HindIII, not destroyed during cloning
How to cite: pMSR:MSMEG_0760:Dendra was a gift from Keith Derbyshire & Joseph Wade (Addgene plasmid # 159084 ; http://n2t.net/addgene:159084 ; RRID:Addgene_159084)
