>Addgene plasmid #159084 | pMSR:MSMEG_0760:Dendra | depositor partial sequence | sequence record 307026 | insert sequence
ATGTCGGCTGACTTCGGACTGGACCCGCGCCGCACGGACCCGAAATACCACAGCGAGCACGGCGGCTTCC
CCGTGTTCGAGGCCGCCGAGCCCGGGCCGGGATTCGGCCGTTTCCTCACCGCGATGCGCCGCGCGCAGGA
TCTCGCGGTCTCGGCCGACCCGGACGCCGCCACGTGGGACAAGGCCGCCGACCTGGTCGAGGAACTGGTT
GCGCTGCTCGATCCCTACGAGGCGGGCGAGGGCGTCGGGCCGGCCAATCGCGTCCCGGAACTGCCCGGCG
CGGGCAGCCTGCTGGCGCCACCCTGGACGGTCGAGAAGTTCGAGGCCGACGAGGTGCTGCTGACCGTGCA
GTTCAGTCGTTTCCACGTGGGCGGCAACTACGCCGTCCACGGCGGCGTGCTGCCCATGCTTTTCGACTCG
CTGTTCGGCATGTGTATCCACGCGGCCGGACGCCCCATCAGCCGCACGGCCTTCCTGCACGTCGATTACC
GCGCCGTGACGCCGATCGACACCCCGCTGCAGGCGCGCGGGTGGATCCGTGAGGCCGAGGGACGCAAGGC
CTTTGTCAACGCCGAGCTGCGCGACGGTGAGGGCAAGCTCCTCGCCGAGGCCAACGGCCTGATGATCATG
CTGCTGCCCGGACAGCCC
